>Addgene plasmid #43072 | I-CGTC | depositor partial sequence | sequence record 58337 | I-CGTC sequence 424 bps
CGTCTCCTGACCCCAGAGCAGGTCGTGGCGATCGCAAGCCACGACGGAGGAAAGCAAGCCTTGGAAACAG
TACAGAGGCTGTTGCCTGTGCTGTGCCAAGCGCACGGACTCACCCCAGAGCAGGTCGTGGCAATCGCGAG
CAATAACGGCGGAAAACAGGCTTTGGAAACGGTGCAGAGGCTCCTTCCAGTGCTGTGCCAAGCGCACGGC
CTCACCCCAGAGCAGGTCGTGGCCATTGCCTCGAATGGAGGGGGCAAACAGGCGTTGGAAACCGTACAAC
GATTGCTGCCGGTGCTGTGCCAAGCGCACGGATTAACCCCAGAGCAGGTCGTGGCGATCGCAAGCCACGA
CGGAGGAAAGCAAGCCTTGGAAACAGTACAGAGGCTGTTGCCTGTGCTGTGCCAAGCGCACGGCTTAAGA
GACG
