>Addgene plasmid #43072 | I-CGTC | addgene partial sequence | sequence record 60422 | M13-F20 5'-TGTAAAACGACGGCCAGT-3'
CTATAGGGCGAATTGGGCCCTCTAGATGCATGCTCGAGCGGCCGCCAGTGTGATGGATATCTGCAGAATT
CGCCCTTATATAGATGCCGTCCTAGCGCGTCTCCTGACCCCAGAGCAGGTCGTGGCGATCGCAAGCCACG
ACGGAGGAAAGCAAGCCTTGGAAACAGTACAGAGGCTGTTGCCTGTGCTGTGCCAAGCGCACGGACTCAC
CCCAGAGCAGGTCGTGGCAATCGCGAGCAATAACGGCGGAAAACAGGCTTTGGAAACGGTGCAGAGGCTC
CTTCCAGTGCTGTGCCAAGCGCACGGCCTCACCCCAGAGCAGGTCGTGGCCATTGCCTCGAATGGAGGGG
GCAAACAGGCGTTGGAAACCGTACAACGATTGCTGCCGGTGCTGTGCCAAGCGCACGGATTAACCCCAGA
GCAGGTCGTGGCGATCGCAAGCCACGACGGAGGAAAGCAAGCCTTGGAAACAGTACAGAGGCTGTTGCCT
GTGCTGTGCCAAGCGCACGGCTTAAGAGACGTGGGCACAGGAAAGATACTTAAGGGCGAATTCCAGCACA
CTGGCGGCCGTTACTAGTGGATCCGAGCTCGGTACCAAGCTTGATGCATAGCTTGAGTATTCTATAGTGT
CACCTAAATAGCTTGGCGTAATCATGGTCATAGCTGTTTCCTGTGTGAAATTGTTATCCGCTCACAATTC
CACACAACATACGAGCCGGAAGCATAAAGTGTAAAGCCTGGGGTGCCTAATGAGTGAGCTAACTCACATT
AATTGCGTTGCGCTCACTGCCCGCTTTCCAGTCGGGAAACCTGTCGTGCCAGCTGCATTAATGAATCGGC
CAACGCGCGGGGAGAGGCGGTTTGCGTATTGGGCGCTCTTCCGCTTCCTCGCTCACTGACTCGCTGCGCT
CGGTCGTTCGGCTGCGGCGAGCGGTATCAGCTC
