[The description below was written by a language model from this plasmid's Addgene catalogue record.]
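Description:
I-CGTC is a bacterial cloning plasmid built on the commercial pCRII-TOPO backbone (about 4 kb without insert), into which a 424 bp synthetic fragment was introduced by TOPO cloning. It is a high-copy plasmid maintained in E. coli and carries both ampicillin and kanamycin resistance, so either or both antibiotics can be used for selection. No feature table is provided, so the origin of replication and other backbone elements are not itemised. The insert is flanked by T7 and M13 reverse priming sites, which are the listed sequencing primers. The plasmid is not an expression vector. It has no recorded promoter intended to drive the insert in mammalian cells, nor any tags or reporters.

The record describes the insert only by its name and as synthetic. The associated publication describes a TALEN genome-editing system for generating human stem cell-based disease models, which suggests that this plasmid is one component of a TALEN assembly library. The insert size and the four-letter name are consistent with a pre-assembled block of four TAL effector repeats, one per target base, recognising the sequence C-G-T-C. The "I" prefix probably marks the block's position or series within the assembly scheme. These readings are inferences and are not stated in the catalogue fields. Under this interpretation, the plasmid would serve as a storage and amplification vehicle. The repeat block would be recovered from it and joined with other blocks to build a full-length custom TALE DNA-binding array, which would then be placed in a separate nuclease expression vector.
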