Addgene plasmid #43072: I-CGTC
Depositing lab: Chad Cowan & Kiran Musunuru. Depositing organization: Harvard University. Publication: A TALEN Genome-Editing System for Generating Human Stem Cell-Based Disease Models. Ding Q, Lee YK, Schaefer EA, Peters DT, Veres A, Kim K, Kuperwasser N, Motola DL, Meissner TB, Hendriks WT, Trevisan M, Gupta RM, Moisan A, Banks E, Friesen M, Schinzel RT, Xia F, Tang A, Xia Y, Figueroa E, Wann A, Ahfeldt T, Daheron L, Zhang F, Rubin LL, Peng LF, Chung RT, Musunuru K, Cowan CA. Cell Stem Cell. 2012 Dec 12. pii: S1934-5909(12)00645-5. doi: 10.1016/j.stem.2012.11.011. PubMed 23246482.
Backbone
  Vector backbone: pCRII-TOPO
  Backbone manufacturer: Invitrogen
  Backbone size w/o insert (bp): 3973
  Vector type: Bacterial Cloning
Growth in bacteria
  Bacterial resistance: Ampicillin and Kanamycin, 100 & 50 μg/mL
  Growth temperature: 37°C
  Growth strain: Top10
  Copy number: High Copy
Gene/Insert
  Gene/Insert name: I-CGTC
  Species: Synthetic
  Insert size (bp): 424
  Cloning method: TOPO Cloning
  Sequencing primers: 5′ T7; 3′ M13-rev
Terms and licenses: Academic/Nonprofit Terms; Industry Terms: Not Available to Industry
How to cite: I-CGTC was a gift from Chad Cowan & Kiran Musunuru (Addgene plasmid # 43072 ; http://n2t.net/addgene:43072 ; RRID:Addgene_43072)
